Addgene plasmid #118180: Lenti-(BB)-hPGK-KRAB-dCas9-P2A-BlastR CAMK1D TSS-guide4
Purpose: CRISPR-mediated repression of CAMK1D. KRAB domain and catalytically inactive Cas9 from S. pyogenes with 2A-BlastR under the hPGK promoter.
Depositing lab: Jorge Ferrer. Depositing organization: Imperial College London. Publication: Human pancreatic islet three-dimensional chromatin architecture provides insights into the genetics of type 2 diabetes. Miguel-Escalada I, Bonas-Guarch S, Cebola I, Ponsa-Cobas J, Mendieta-Esteban J, Atla G, Javierre BM, Rolando DMY, Farabella I, Morgan CC, Garcia-Hurtado J, Beucher A, Moran I, Pasquali L, Ramos-Rodriguez M, Appel EVR, Linneberg A, Gjesing AP, Witte DR, Pedersen O, Grarup N, Ravassard P, Torrents D, Mercader JM, Piemonti L, Berney T, de Koning EJP, Kerr-Conte J, Pattou F, Fedko IO, Groop L, Prokopenko I, Hansen T, Marti-Renom MA, Fraser P, Ferrer J. Nat Genet. 2019 Jun 28. pii: 10.1038/s41588-019-0457-0. doi: 10.1038/s41588-019-0457-0. PubMed 31253982.
Backbone
  Vector backbone: Lenti-(BB)-hPGK-KRAB-dCas9-P2A-BlastR
  Backbone manufacturer: Jorge Ferrer
  Vector type: Mammalian Expression, Lentiviral, CRISPR
  Selectable markers: Blasticidin
Growth in bacteria
  Bacterial resistance: Ampicillin, 100 μg/mL
  Growth temperature: 37°C
  Growth strain: Stbl3
  Copy number: High Copy
Gene/Insert
  Gene/Insert name: KRAB-dCas9-2A-BlastR
  gRNA/shRNA sequence: GGCGGCGGCGAGAGCGAAAG
  Species: H. sapiens (human)
  Promoter: hPGK and U6
  Tag / fusion protein: HA (C terminal on insert)
  Cloning method: Restriction Enzyme; 5′ cloning site Unknown (destroyed during cloning); 3′ cloning site Unknown (destroyed during cloning)
  Sequencing primers: 5′ GATCCGCCACCATGGATGC
Terms and licenses: Academic/Nonprofit Terms; Industry Terms: Not Available to Industry
Depositor comments: Please visit https://www.biorxiv.org/content/early/2018/08/27/400291 for bioRxiv preprint. Note: Plasmid contains a N1396S mutation in dCas9. This mutation is not known to affect plasmid function.
How to cite: Lenti-(BB)-hPGK-KRAB-dCas9-P2A-BlastR CAMK1D TSS-guide4 was a gift from Jorge Ferrer (Addgene plasmid # 118180 ; http://n2t.net/addgene:118180 ; RRID:Addgene_118180)
