[The description below was written by a language model from this plasmid's Addgene catalogue record and pLannotate feature annotations shown in this document.]
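Description:
Lenti-(BB)-hPGK-KRAB-dCas9-P2A-BlastR CAMK1D TSS-guide4 is an all-in-one lentiviral CRISPR interference plasmid (about 13.4 kb) designed to repress transcription of human CAMK1D. It is a self-inactivating HIV-1-based transfer vector. A CMV enhancer/promoter fused to a truncated 5' LTR drives production of the viral genomic RNA. This is followed by the Ψ packaging signal with a gag fragment, the RRE for Rev-dependent nuclear export, and the cPPT/CTS. A ΔU3 3' LTR closes the proviral unit, with a bGH polyadenylation signal downstream. In bacteria the plasmid replicates from a high-copy ColE1/pUC origin under ampicillin selection. The backbone also carries an f1 origin and an SV40/EM7-driven bleomycin/Zeocin resistance cassette that lies outside the LTRs and so is not packaged.

Two expression units sit between the LTRs. A human U6 Pol III promoter transcribes a single guide RNA, made up of a 20-nt spacer and the S. pyogenes gRNA scaffold; the plasmid name indicates that the spacer targets the CAMK1D transcription start site region. The hPGK promoter then drives one open reading frame encoding the ZNF10 KRAB repression domain fused to catalytically inactive Cas9. The record lists a C-terminal HA tag on the insert. A P2A peptide links this fusion to blasticidin S deaminase, so transduced cells can be selected with blasticidin, and a WPRE enhances transcript expression. The feature table labels the nuclease simply as Cas9, but the record specifies the dead variant. The depositor notes an N1396S substitution that is not known to affect function. The guide recruits KRAB-dCas9 to the target site, silencing CAMK1D without cutting DNA. According to the associated publication, the construct was used in a study of pancreatic islet chromatin architecture and type 2 diabetes genetics.
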