Features (pLannotate 1.2.2; 34 found; start..end, strand, type, name):
      1..76      +  misc_RNA       gRNA scaffold: guide RNA scaffold for the Streptococcus pyogenes CRISPR/Cas9 system
    107..617     +  promoter       hPGK promoter: human phosphoglycerate kinase 1 promoter
    666..851     +  CDS            KRAB: Krüppel-associated box (KRAB) transcriptional repression domain from the human zinc finger protein ZNF10 (Margolin et al., 1994)
    873..4976    +  CDS            Cas9: Cas9 (Csn1) endonuclease from the Streptococcus pyogenes Type II CRISPR/Cas system generates RNA-guided double strand breaks in DNA
   5175..5573    +  CDS            BSD: blasticidin S deaminase; Aspergillus terreus BSD; confers resistance to blasticidin
   5574..5595    +  misc_feature   MCS (fragment): pBluescript multiple cloning site
   5598..6186    +  misc_feature   WPRE: woodchuck hepatitis virus posttranscriptional regulatory element
   6237..6256    +  misc_feature   cPPT/CTS (fragment): central polypurine tract and central termination sequence of HIV-1
   6258..6491    +  LTR            3' LTR (ΔU3): self-inactivating 3' long terminal repeat (LTR) from HIV-1
   6523..6747    +  polyA_signal   bGH poly(A) signal: bovine growth hormone polyadenylation signal
   6751..6772    +  promoter       SV40 promoter (fragment): SV40 enhancer and early promoter
   6793..7221    +  rep_origin     f1 ori (sequence partly withheld): f1 bacteriophage origin of replication; arrow indicates direction of (+) strand synthesis
   7235..7564    +  promoter       SV40 promoter: SV40 enhancer and early promoter
   7612..7659    +  promoter       EM7 promoter: synthetic bacterial promoter&nbsp
   7678..8052    +  CDS            BleoR: antibiotic-binding protein; Sh ble from Streptoalloteichus hindustanus; confers resistance to bleomycin, phleomycin, and Zeocin™
   8062..8187    +  CDS            ble (fragment): BLE_KLEPN - Experimental evidence at protein level: Swiss-Prot protein existence level 1. Binding protein with a strong affinity to the bleomycin family of antibiotics. Binds to CL990; an antimitotic-antibiotic compound. From Klebsiella pneumoniae.
   8182..8303    +  polyA_signal   SV40 poly(A) signal: SV40 polyadenylation signal
   8374..8396    -  protein_bind   lac operator (fragment): The lac repressor binds to the lac operator to inhibit transcription in E. coli. This inhibition can be relieved by adding lactose or isopropyl-β-D-thiogalactopyranoside (IPTG). lac repressor encoded by lacI
   8400..8430    -  promoter       lac promoter: promoter for the E. coli lac operon
   8445..8466    -  protein_bind   CAP binding site: CAP binding activates transcription in the presence of cAMP. E. coli catabolite activator protein
   8479..8571    -  CDS            lacI (fragment): lac repressor; lacI; The lac repressor binds to the lac operator to inhibit transcription in E. coli. This inhibition can be relieved by adding lactose or isopropyl-β-D-thiogalactopyranoside (IPTG).
   8754..9342    -  rep_origin     ori: high-copy-number ColE1/pMB1/pBR322/pUC origin of replication
   9513..10373   -  CDS            AmpR: β-lactamase; bla; confers resistance to ampicillin, carbenicillin, and related antibiotics
  10374..10478   -  promoter       AmpR promoter: bla
  10537..10589   -  misc_feature   bom (fragment): basis of mobility region from pBR322
  10744..11123   +  enhancer       CMV enhancer: human cytomegalovirus immediate early enhancer
  11124..11323   +  promoter       CMV promoter: human cytomegalovirus (CMV) immediate early promoter
  11341..11521   +  LTR            5' LTR (truncated): truncated 5' long terminal repeat (LTR) from HIV-1
  11568..11693   +  misc_feature   HIV-1 Ψ: packaging signal of human immunodeficiency virus type 1
  11677..12040   +  CDS            HIV-1 gag (fragment): gag protein from human immunodeficiency virus 1; gag
  12186..12419   +  misc_feature   RRE: The Rev response element (RRE) of HIV-1 allows for Rev-dependent mRNA export from the nucleus to the cytoplasm.
  12796..12896   +  CDS            Rev (fragment): human immunodeficiency virus 1 (HIV-1) Rev protein; rev; enhances nuclear export of unspliced and incompletely spliced viral mRNAs
  12946..13063   +  misc_feature   cPPT/CTS: central polypurine tract and central termination sequence of HIV-1
  13114..13354   +  promoter       U6 promoter: RNA polymerase III promoter for human U6 snRNA
>Addgene plasmid #118180 | Lenti-(BB)-hPGK-KRAB-dCas9-P2A-BlastR CAMK1D TSS-guide4 | addgene full sequence | sequence record 240371 | Addgene NGS Result
GTTTTAGAGCTAGAAATAGCAAGTTAAAATAAGGCTAGTCCGTTATCAACTTGAAAAAGTGGCACCGAGT
CGGTGCTTTTTTGAATTCGCTAGCTAGGTCTTGAAAGGGGTTGGGGTTGCGCCTTTTCCAAGGCAGCCCT
GGGTTTGCGCAGGGACGCGGCTGCTCTGGGCGTGGTTCCGGGAAACGCAGCGGCGCCGACCCTGGGTCTC
GCACATTCTTCACGTCCGTTCGCAGCGTCACCCGGATCTTCGCCGCTACCCTTGTGGGCCCCCCGGCGAC
GCTTCCTGCTCCGCCCCTAAGTCGGGAAGGTTCCTTGCGGTTCGCGGCGTGCCGGACGTGACAAACGGAA
GCCGCACGTCTCACTAGTACCCTCGCAGACGGACAGCGCCAGGGAGCAATGGCAGCGCGCCGACCGCGAT
GGGCTGTGGCCAATAGCGGCTGCTCAGCAGGGCGCGCCGAGAGCAGCGGCCGGGAAGGGGCGGTGCGGGA
GGCGGGGTGTGGGGCGGTAGTGTGGGCCCTGTTCCTGCCCGCGCGGTGTTCCGCATTCTGCAAGCCTCCG
GAGCGCACGTCGGCAGTCGGCTCCCTCGTTGACCGAATCACCGACCTCTCTCCCCAGGACCGGTGATCCG
CCACCATGGATGCTAAGTCACTAACTGCCTGGTCCCGGACACTGGTGACCTTCAAGGATGTATTTGTGGA
CTTCACCAGGGAGGAGTGGAAGCTGCTGGACACTGCTCAGCAGATCGTGTACAGAAATGTGATGCTGGAG
AACTATAAGAACCTGGTTTCCTTGGGTTATCAGCTTACTAAGCCAGATGTGATCCTCCGGTTGGAGAAGG
GAGAAGAGCCCGGCGGTTCCGGCGGAGGGTCGATGGACAAGAAGTACAGCATCGGCCTGGCCATCGGCAC
CAACTCTGTCGGCTGGGCCGTGATCACCGACGAGTACAAGGTGCCCAGCAAGAAATTCAAGGTGCTGGGC
AACACCGACCGGCACAGCATCAAGAAGAACCTGATCGGCGCCCTGCTGTTCGACAGCGGAGAAACAGCCG
AGGCCACCCGGCTGAAGAGAACCGCCAGAAGAAGATACACCAGACGGAAGAACCGGATCTGCTATCTGCA
AGAGATCTTCAGCAACGAGATGGCCAAGGTGGACGACAGCTTCTTCCACAGACTGGAAGAGTCCTTCCTG
GTGGAAGAGGATAAGAAGCACGAGCGGCACCCCATCTTCGGCAACATCGTGGACGAGGTGGCCTACCACG
AGAAGTACCCCACCATCTACCACCTGAGAAAGAAACTGGTGGACAGCACCGACAAGGCCGACCTGCGGCT
GATCTATCTGGCCCTGGCCCACATGATCAAGTTCCGGGGCCACTTCCTGATCGAGGGCGACCTGAACCCC
GACAACAGCGACGTGGACAAGCTGTTCATCCAGCTGGTGCAGACCTACAACCAGCTGTTCGAGGAAAACC
CCATCAACGCCAGCGGCGTGGACGCCAAGGCCATCCTGTCTGCCAGACTGAGCAAGAGCAGACGGCTGGA
AAATCTGATCGCCCAGCTGCCCGGCGAGAAGAAGAATGGCCTGTTCGGCAACCTGATTGCCCTGAGCCTG
GGCCTGACCCCCAACTTCAAGAGCAACTTCGACCTGGCCGAGGATGCCAAACTGCAGCTGAGCAAGGACA
CCTACGACGACGACCTGGACAACCTGCTGGCCCAGATCGGCGACCAGTACGCCGACCTGTTTCTGGCCGC
CAAGAACCTGTCCGACGCCATCCTGCTGAGCGACATCCTGAGAGTGAACACCGAGATCACCAAGGCCCCC
CTGAGCGCCTCTATGATCAAGAGATACGACGAGCACCACCAGGACCTGACCCTGCTGAAAGCTCTCGTGC
GGCAGCAGCTGCCTGAGAAGTACAAAGAGATTTTCTTCGACCAGAGCAAGAACGGCTACGCCGGCTACAT
CGATGGCGGAGCCAGCCAGGAAGAGTTCTACAAGTTCATCAAGCCCATCCTGGAAAAGATGGACGGCACC
GAGGAACTGCTCGTGAAGCTGAACAGAGAGGACCTGCTGCGGAAGCAGCGGACCTTCGACAACGGCAGCA
TCCCCCACCAGATCCACCTGGGAGAGCTGCACGCCATTCTGCGGCGGCAGGAAGATTTTTACCCATTCCT
GAAGGACAACCGGGAAAAGATCGAGAAGATCCTGACCTTCCGCATCCCCTACTACGTGGGCCCTCTGGCC
AGGGGAAACAGCAGATTCGCCTGGATGACCAGAAAGAGCGAGGAAACCATCACCCCCTGGAACTTCGAGG
AAGTGGTGGACAAGGGCGCCAGCGCCCAGAGCTTCATCGAGCGGATGACCAACTTCGATAAGAACCTGCC
CAACGAGAAGGTGCTGCCCAAGCACAGCCTGCTGTACGAGTACTTCACCGTGTACAACGAGCTGACCAAA
GTGAAATACGTGACCGAGGGAATGAGAAAGCCCGCCTTCCTGAGCGGCGAGCAGAAAAAAGCCATCGTGG
ACCTGCTGTTCAAGACCAACCGGAAAGTGACCGTGAAGCAGCTGAAAGAGGACTACTTCAAGAAAATCGA
GTGCTTCGACTCCGTGGAAATCTCCGGCGTGGAAGATCGGTTCAACGCCTCCCTGGGCACATACCACGAT
CTGCTGAAAATTATCAAGGACAAGGACTTCCTGGACAATGAGGAAAACGAGGACATTCTGGAAGATATCG
TGCTGACCCTGACACTGTTTGAGGACAGAGAGATGATCGAGGAACGGCTGAAAACCTATGCCCACCTGTT
CGACGACAAAGTGATGAAGCAGCTGAAGCGGCGGAGATACACCGGCTGGGGCAGGCTGAGCCGGAAGCTG
ATCAACGGCATCCGGGACAAGCAGTCCGGCAAGACAATCCTGGATTTCCTGAAGTCCGACGGCTTCGCCA
ACAGAAACTTCATGCAGCTGATCCACGACGACAGCCTGACCTTTAAAGAGGACATCCAGAAAGCCCAGGT
GTCCGGCCAGGGCGATAGCCTGCACGAGCACATTGCCAATCTGGCCGGCAGCCCCGCCATTAAGAAGGGC
ATCCTGCAGACAGTGAAGGTGGTGGACGAGCTCGTGAAAGTGATGGGCCGGCACAAGCCCGAGAACATCG
TGATCGAAATGGCCAGAGAGAACCAGACCACCCAGAAGGGACAGAAGAACAGCCGCGAGAGAATGAAGCG
GATCGAAGAGGGCATCAAAGAGCTGGGCAGCCAGATCCTGAAAGAACACCCCGTGGAAAACACCCAGCTG
CAGAACGAGAAGCTGTACCTGTACTACCTGCAGAATGGGCGGGATATGTACGTGGACCAGGAACTGGACA
TCAACCGGCTGTCCGACTACGATGTGGACGCTATCGTGCCTCAGAGCTTTCTGAAGGACGACTCCATCGA
TAACAAAGTGCTGACTCGGAGCGACAAGAACCGGGGCAAGAGCGACAACGTGCCCTCCGAAGAGGTCGTG
AAGAAGATGAAGAACTACTGGCGCCAGCTGCTGAATGCCAAGCTGATTACCCAGAGGAAGTTCGACAATC
TGACCAAGGCCGAGAGAGGCGGCCTGAGCGAACTGGATAAGGCCGGCTTCATCAAGAGACAGCTGGTGGA
AACCCGGCAGATCACAAAGCACGTGGCACAGATCCTGGACTCCCGGATGAACACTAAGTACGACGAGAAC
GACAAACTGATCCGGGAAGTGAAAGTGATCACCCTGAAGTCCAAGCTGGTGTCCGATTTCCGGAAGGATT
TCCAGTTTTACAAAGTGCGCGAGATCAACAACTACCACCACGCCCACGACGCCTACCTGAACGCCGTCGT
GGGAACCGCCCTGATCAAAAAGTACCCTAAGCTGGAAAGCGAGTTCGTGTACGGCGACTACAAGGTGTAC
GACGTGCGGAAGATGATCGCCAAGAGCGAGCAGGAAATCGGCAAGGCTACCGCCAAGTACTTCTTCTACA
GCAACATCATGAACTTTTTCAAGACCGAGATTACCCTGGCCAACGGCGAGATCCGGAAGCGGCCTCTGAT
CGAGACAAACGGCGAAACAGGCGAGATCGTGTGGGATAAGGGCCGGGACTTTGCCACCGTGCGGAAAGTG
CTGTCTATGCCCCAAGTGAATATCGTGAAAAAGACCGAGGTGCAGACAGGCGGCTTCAGCAAAGAGTCTA
TCCTGCCCAAGAGGAACAGCGACAAGCTGATCGCCAGAAAGAAGGACTGGGACCCTAAGAAGTACGGCGG
CTTCGACAGCCCCACCGTGGCCTATTCTGTGCTGGTGGTGGCCAAAGTGGAAAAGGGCAAGTCCAAGAAA
CTGAAGAGTGTGAAAGAGCTGCTGGGGATCACCATCATGGAAAGAAGCAGCTTCGAGAAGAATCCCATCG
ACTTTCTGGAAGCCAAGGGCTACAAAGAAGTGAAAAAGGACCTGATCATCAAGCTGCCTAAGTACTCCCT
GTTCGAGCTGGAAAACGGCCGGAAGAGAATGCTGGCCTCTGCCGGCGAACTGCAGAAGGGAAACGAACTG
GCCCTGCCCTCCAAATATGTGAACTTCCTGTACCTGGCCAGCCACTATGAGAAGCTGAAGGGCTCCCCCG
AGGATAATGAGCAGAAACAGCTGTTTGTGGAACAGCACAAACACTACCTGGACGAGATCATCGAGCAGAT
CAGCGAGTTCTCCAAGAGAGTGATCCTGGCCGACGCTAATCTGGACAAGGTGCTGAGCGCCTACAACAAG
CACAGAGACAAGCCTATCAGAGAGCAGGCCGAGAATATCATCCACCTGTTTACCCTGACCAGTCTGGGAG
CCCCTGCCGCCTTCAAGTACTTTGACACCACCATCGACCGGAAGAGGTACACCAGCACCAAAGAGGTGCT
GGACGCCACCCTGATCCACCAGAGCATCACCGGCCTGTACGAGACACGGATCGACCTGTCTCAGCTGGGA
GGCGACGCCTATCCCTATGACGTGCCCGATTATGCCAGCCTGGGCAGCGGCTCCCCCAAGAAAAAACGCA
AGGTGGAAGATCCTAAGAAAAAGCGGAAAGTGGACGGCATTGGTAGTGGGAGCAACGGCAGCAGCGGGGA
TCCGGCCGCAACAAACTTCTCTCTGCTGAAACAAGCCGGAGATGTCGAAGAGAATCCTGGACCGATGGCC
AAGCCTTTGTCTCAAGAAGAATCCACCCTCATTGAAAGAGCAACGGCTACAATCAACAGCATCCCCATCT
CTGAAGACTACAGCGTCGCCAGCGCAGCTCTCTCTAGCGACGGCCGCATCTTCACTGGTGTCAATGTATA
TCATTTTACTGGGGGACCTTGTGCAGAACTCGTGGTGCTGGGCACTGCTGCTGCTGCGGCAGCTGGCAAC
CTGACTTGTATCGTCGCGATCGGAAATGAGAACAGGGGCATCTTGAGCCCCTGCGGACGGTGCCGACAGG
TGCTTCTCGATCTGCATCCTGGGATCAAAGCCATAGTGAAGGACAGTGATGGACAGCCGACGGCAGTTGG
GATTCGTGAATTGCTGCCCTCTGGTTATGTGTGGGAGGGCTAAGAATTCGATATCAAGCTTATCGGTAAT
CAACCTCTGGATTACAAAATTTGTGAAAGATTGACTGGTATTCTTAACTATGTTGCTCCTTTTACGCTAT
GTGGATACGCTGCTTTAATGCCTTTGTATCATGCTATTGCTTCCCGTATGGCTTTCATTTTCTCCTCCTT
GTATAAATCCTGGTTGCTGTCTCTTTATGAGGAGTTGTGGCCCGTTGTCAGGCAACGTGGCGTGGTGTGC
ACTGTGTTTGCTGACGCAACCCCCACTGGTTGGGGCATTGCCACCACCTGTCAGCTCCTTTCCGGGACTT
TCGCTTTCCCCCTCCCTATTGCCACGGCGGAACTCATCGCCGCCTGCCTTGCCCGCTGCTGGACAGGGGC
TCGGCTGTTGGGCACTGACAATTCCGTGGTGTTGTCGGGGAAATCATCGTCCTTTCCTTGGCTGCTCGCC
TGTGTTGCCACCTGGATTCTGCGCGGGACGTCCTTCTGCTACGTCCCTTCGGCCCTCAATCCAGCGGACC
TTCCTTCCCGCGGCCTGCTGCCGGCTCTGCGGCCTCTTCCGCGTCTTCGCCTTCGCCCTCAGACGAGTCG
GATCTCCCTTTGGGCCGCCTCCCCGCGTCGACTTTAAGACCAATGACTTACAAGGCAGCTGTAGATCTTA
GCCACTTTTTAAAAGAAAAGGGGGGACTGGAAGGGCTAATTCACTCCCAACGAAGACAAGATCTGCTTTT
TGCTTGTACTGGGTCTCTCTGGTTAGACCAGATCTGAGCCTGGGAGCTCTCTGGCTAACTAGGGAACCCA
CTGCTTAAGCCTCAATAAAGCTTGCCTTGAGTGCTTCAAGTAGTGTGTGCCCGTCTGTTGTGTGACTCTG
GTAACTAGAGATCCCTCAGACCCTTTTAGTCAGTGTGGAAAATCTCTAGCAGGGCCCGTTTAAACCCGCT
GATCAGCCTCGACTGTGCCTTCTAGTTGCCAGCCATCTGTTGTTTGCCCCTCCCCCGTGCCTTCCTTGAC
CCTGGAAGGTGCCACTCCCACTGTCCTTTCCTAATAAAATGAGGAAATTGCATCGCATTGTCTGAGTAGG
TGTCATTCTATTCTGGGGGGTGGGGTGGGGCAGGACAGCAAGGGGGAGGATTGGGAAGACAATAGCAGGC
ATGCTGGGGATGCGGTGGGCTCTATGGCTTCTGAGGCGGAAAGAACCAGCTGGGGCTCTAGGGGGTATCC
CC
[124 nt withheld, positions 6793-6916]
C
[91 nt withheld, positions 6918-7008]
A
[49 nt withheld, positions 7010-7058]
CCTTTGACGTTGGAGTCCACGTTCTTT
[37 nt withheld, positions 7086-7122]
ACCCTATCTCGGTCTATTCTTTTGATTTATAAGGGATTTTGCCGATTTCGGCCTATTGGTTAAAAAATGA
GCTGATTTAACAAAAATTTAACGCGAATTAATTCTGTGGAATGTGTGTCAGTTAGGGTGTGGAAAGTCCC
CAGGCTCCCCAGCAGGCAGAAGTATGCAAAGCATGCATCTCAATTAGTCAGCAACCAGGTGTGGAAAGTC
CCCAGGCTCCCCAGCAGGCAGAAGTATGCAAAGCATGCATCTCAATTAGTCAGCAACCATAGTCCCGCCC
CTAACTCCGCCCATCCCGCCCCTAACTCCGCCCAGTTCCGCCCATTCTCCGCCCCATGGCTGACTAATTT
TTTTTATTTATGCAGAGGCCGAGGCCGCCTCTGCCTCTGAGCTATTCCAGAAGTAGTGAGGAGGCTTTTT
TGGAGGCCTAGGCTTTTGCAAAAAGCTCCCGGGAGCTTGTATATCCATTTTCGGATCTGATCAGCACGTG
TTGACAATTAATCATCGGCATAGTATATCGGCATAGTATAATACGACAAGGTGAGGAACTAAACCATGGC
CAAGTTGACCAGTGCCGTTCCGGTGCTCACCGCGCGCGACGTCGCCGGAGCGGTCGAGTTCTGGACCGAC
CGGCTCGGGTTCTCCCGGGACTTCGTGGAGGACGACTTCGCCGGTGTGGTCCGGGACGACGTGACCCTGT
TCATCAGCGCGGTCCAGGACCAGGTGGTGCCGGACAACACCCTGGCCTGGGTGTGGGTGCGCGGCCTGGA
CGAGCTGTACGCCGAGTGGTCGGAGGTCGTGTCCACGAACTTCCGGGACGCCTCCGGGCCGGCCATGACC
GAGATCGGCGAGCAGCCGTGGGGGCGGGAGTTCGCCCTGCGCGACCCGGCCGGCAACTGCGTGCACTTCG
TGGCCGAGGAGCAGGACTGACACGTGCTACGAGATTTCGATTCCACCGCCGCCTTCTATGAAAGGTTGGG
CTTCGGAATCGTTTTCCGGGACGCCGGCTGGATGATCCTCCAGCGCGGGGATCTCATGCTGGAGTTCTTC
GCCCACCCCAACTTGTTTATTGCAGCTTATAATGGTTACAAATAAAGCAATAGCATCACAAATTTCACAA
ATAAAGCATTTTTTTCACTGCATTCTAGTTGTGGTTTGTCCAAACTCATCAATGTATCTTATCATGTCTG
TATACCGTCGACCTCTAGCTAGAGCTTGGCGTAATCATGGTCATAGCTGTTTCCTGTGTGAAATTGTTAT
CCGCTCACAATTCCACACAACATACGAGCCGGAAGCATAAAGTGTAAAGCCTGGGGTGCCTAATGAGTGA
GCTAACTCACATTAATTGCGTTGCGCTCACTGCCCGCTTTCCAGTCGGGAAACCTGTCGTGCCAGCTGCA
TTAATGAATCGGCCAACGCGCGGGGAGAGGCGGTTTGCGTATTGGGCGCTCTTCCGCTTCCTCGCTCACT
GACTCGCTGCGCTCGGTCGTTCGGCTGCGGCGAGCGGTATCAGCTCACTCAAAGGCGGTAATACGGTTAT
CCACAGAATCAGGGGATAACGCAGGAAAGAACATGTGAGCAAAAGGCCAGCAAAAGGCCAGGAACCGTAA
AAAGGCCGCGTTGCTGGCGTTTTTCCATAGGCTCCGCCCCCCTGACGAGCATCACAAAAATCGACGCTCA
AGTCAGAGGTGGCGAAACCCGACAGGACTATAAAGATACCAGGCGTTTCCCCCTGGAAGCTCCCTCGTGC
GCTCTCCTGTTCCGACCCTGCCGCTTACCGGATACCTGTCCGCCTTTCTCCCTTCGGGAAGCGTGGCGCT
TTCTCATAGCTCACGCTGTAGGTATCTCAGTTCGGTGTAGGTCGTTCGCTCCAAGCTGGGCTGTGTGCAC
GAACCCCCCGTTCAGCCCGACCGCTGCGCCTTATCCGGTAACTATCGTCTTGAGTCCAACCCGGTAAGAC
ACGACTTATCGCCACTGGCAGCAGCCACTGGTAACAGGATTAGCAGAGCGAGGTATGTAGGCGGTGCTAC
AGAGTTCTTGAAGTGGTGGCCTAACTACGGCTACACTAGAAGAACAGTATTTGGTATCTGCGCTCTGCTG
AAGCCAGTTACCTTCGGAAAAAGAGTTGGTAGCTCTTGATCCGGCAAACAAACCACCGCTGGTAGCGGTG
GTTTTTTTGTTTGCAAGCAGCAGATTACGCGCAGAAAAAAAGGATCTCAAGAAGATCCTTTGATCTTTTC
TACGGGGTCTGACGCTCAGTGGAACGAAAACTCACGTTAAGGGATTTTGGTCATGAGATTATCAAAAAGG
ATCTTCACCTAGATCCTTTTAAATTAAAAATGAAGTTTTAAATCAATCTAAAGTATATATGAGTAAACTT
GGTCTGACAGTTACCAATGCTTAATCAGTGAGGCACCTATCTCAGCGATCTGTCTATTTCGTTCATCCAT
AGTTGCCTGACTCCCCGTCGTGTAGATAACTACGATACGGGAGGGCTTACCATCTGGCCCCAGTGCTGCA
ATGATACCGCGAGACCCACGCTCACCGGCTCCAGATTTATCAGCAATAAACCAGCCAGCCGGAAGGGCCG
AGCGCAGAAGTGGTCCTGCAACTTTATCCGCCTCCATCCAGTCTATTAATTGTTGCCGGGAAGCTAGAGT
AAGTAGTTCGCCAGTTAATAGTTTGCGCAACGTTGTTGCCATTGCTACAGGCATCGTGGTGTCACGCTCG
TCGTTTGGTATGGCTTCATTCAGCTCCGGTTCCCAACGATCAAGGCGAGTTACATGATCCCCCATGTTGT
GCAAAAAAGCGGTTAGCTCCTTCGGTCCTCCGATCGTTGTCAGAAGTAAGTTGGCCGCAGTGTTATCACT
CATGGTTATGGCAGCACTGCATAATTCTCTTACTGTCATGCCATCCGTAAGATGCTTTTCTGTGACTGGT
GAGTACTCAACCAAGTCATTCTGAGAATAGTGTATGCGGCGACCGAGTTGCTCTTGCCCGGCGTCAATAC
GGGATAATACCGCGCCACATAGCAGAACTTTAAAAGTGCTCATCATTGGAAAACGTTCTTCGGGGCGAAA
ACTCTCAAGGATCTTACCGCTGTTGAGATCCAGTTCGATGTAACCCACTCGTGCACCCAACTGATCTTCA
GCATCTTTTACTTTCACCAGCGTTTCTGGGTGAGCAAAAACAGGAAGGCAAAATGCCGCAAAAAAGGGAA
TAAGGGCGACACGGAAATGTTGAATACTCATACTCTTCCTTTTTCAATATTATTGAAGCATTTATCAGGG
TTATTGTCTCATGAGCGGATACATATTTGAATGTATTTAGAAAAATAAACAAATAGGGGTTCCGCGCACA
TTTCCCCGAAAAGTGCCACCTGACGTCGACGGATCGGGAGATCTCCCGATCCCCTATGGTGCACTCTCAG
TACAATCTGCTCTGATGCCGCATAGTTAAGCCAGTATCTGCTCCCTGCTTGTGTGTTGGAGGTCGCTGAG
TAGTGCGCGAGCAAAATTTAAGCTACAACAAGGCAAGGCTTGACCGACAATTGCATGAAGAATCTGCTTA
GGGTTAGGCGTTTTGCGCTGCTTCGCGATGTACGGGCCAGATATACGCGTTGACATTGATTATTGACTAG
TTATTAATAGTAATCAATTACGGGGTCATTAGTTCATAGCCCATATATGGAGTTCCGCGTTACATAACTT
ACGGTAAATGGCCCGCCTGGCTGACCGCCCAACGACCCCCGCCCATTGACGTCAATAATGACGTATGTTC
CCATAGTAACGCCAATAGGGACTTTCCATTGACGTCAATGGGTGGAGTATTTACGGTAAACTGCCCACTT
GGCAGTACATCAAGTGTATCATATGCCAAGTACGCCCCCTATTGACGTCAATGACGGTAAATGGCCCGCC
TGGCATTATGCCCAGTACATGACCTTATGGGACTTTCCTACTTGGCAGTACATCTACGTATTAGTCATCG
CTATTACCATGGTGATGCGGTTTTGGCAGTACATCAATGGGCGTGGATAGCGGTTTGACTCACGGGGATT
TCCAAGTCTCCACCCCATTGACGTCAATGGGAGTTTGTTTTGGCACCAAAATCAACGGGACTTTCCAAAA
TGTCGTAACAACTCCGCCCCATTGACGCAAATGGGCGGTAGGCGTGTACGGTGGGAGGTCTATATAAGCA
GCGCGTTTTGCCTGTACTGGGTCTCTCTGGTTAGACCAGATCTGAGCCTGGGAGCTCTCTGGCTAACTAG
GGAACCCACTGCTTAAGCCTCAATAAAGCTTGCCTTGAGTGCTTCAAGTAGTGTGTGCCCGTCTGTTGTG
TGACTCTGGTAACTAGAGATCCCTCAGACCCTTTTAGTCAGTGTGGAAAATCTCTAGCAGTGGCGCCCGA
ACAGGGACTTGAAAGCGAAAGGGAAACCAGAGGAGCTCTCTCGACGCAGGACTCGGCTTGCTGAAGCGCG
CACGGCAAGAGGCGAGGGGCGGCGACTGGTGAGTACGCCAAAAATTTTGACTAGCGGAGGCTAGAAGGAG
AGAGATGGGTGCGAGAGCGTCAGTATTAAGCGGGGGAGAATTAGATCGCGATGGGAAAAAATTCGGTTAA
GGCCAGGGGGAAAGAAAAAATATAAATTAAAACATATAGTATGGGCAAGCAGGGAGCTAGAACGATTCGC
AGTTAATCCTGGCCTGTTAGAAACATCAGAAGGCTGTAGACAAATACTGGGACAGCTACAACCATCCCTT
CAGACAGGATCAGAAGAACTTAGATCATTATATAATACAGTAGCAACCCTCTATTGTGTGCATCAAAGGA
TAGAGATAAAAGACACCAAGGAAGCTTTAGACAAGATAGAGGAAGAGCAAAACAAAAGTAAGACCACCGC
ACAGCAAGCGGCCGCTGATCTTCAGACCTGGAGGAGGAGATATGAGGGACAATTGGAGAAGTGAATTATA
TAAATATAAAGTAGTAAAAATTGAACCATTAGGAGTAGCACCCACCAAGGCAAAGAGAAGAGTGGTGCAG
AGAGAAAAAAGAGCAGTGGGAATAGGAGCTTTGTTCCTTGGGTTCTTGGGAGCAGCAGGAAGCACTATGG
GCGCAGCGTCAATGACGCTGACGGTACAGGCCAGACAATTATTGTCTGGTATAGTGCAGCAGCAGAACAA
TTTGCTGAGGGCTATTGAGGCGCAACAGCATCTGTTGCAACTCACAGTCTGGGGCATCAAGCAGCTCCAG
GCAAGAATCCTGGCTGTGGAAAGATACCTAAAGGATCAACAGCTCCTGGGGATTTGGGGTTGCTCTGGAA
AACTCATTTGCACCACTGCTGTGCCTTGGAATGCTAGTTGGAGTAATAAATCTCTGGAACAGATTTGGAA
TCACACGACCTGGATGGAGTGGGACAGAGAAATTAACAATTACACAAGCTTAATACACTCCTTAATTGAA
GAATCGCAAAACCAGCAAGAAAAGAATGAACAAGAATTATTGGAATTAGATAAATGGGCAAGTTTGTGGA
ATTGGTTTAACATAACAAATTGGCTGTGGTATATAAAATTATTCATAATGATAGTAGGAGGCTTGGTAGG
TTTAAGAATAGTTTTTGCTGTACTTTCTATAGTGAATAGAGTTAGGCAGGGATATTCACCATTATCGTTT
CAGACCCACCTCCCAACCCCGAGGGGACCCGACAGGCCCGAAGGAATAGAAGAAGAAGGTGGAGAGAGAG
ACAGAGACAGATCCATTCGATTAGTGAACGGATCGGCACTGCGTGCGCCAATTCTGCAGACAAATGGCAG
TATTCATCCACAATTTTAAAAGAAAAGGGGGGATTGGGGGGTACAGTGCAGGGGAAAGAATAGTAGACAT
AATAGCAACAGACATACAAACTAAAGAATTACAAAAACAAATTACAAAAATTCAAAATTTTCGGGTTTAT
TACAGGGACAGCAGAGATCCAGTTTGGTTAATTAAGGTACCGAGGGCCTATTTCCCATGATTCCTTCATA
TTTGCATATACGATACAAGGCTGTTAGAGAGATAATTAGAATTAATTTGACTGTAAACACAAAGATATTA
GTACAAAATACGTGACGTAGAAAGTAATAATTTCTTGGGTAGTTTGCAGTTTTAAAATTATGTTTTAAAA
TGGACTATCATATGCTTACCGTAACTTGAAAGTATTTCGATTTCTTGGCTTTATATATCTTGTGGAAAGG
ACGAAACACCGGGCGGCGGCGAGAGCGAAAG
