>Addgene plasmid #118180 | Lenti-(BB)-hPGK-KRAB-dCas9-P2A-BlastR CAMK1D TSS-guide4 | depositor partial sequence | sequence record 223263 | Guide RNA, gRNA scaffold
NNNNNNNNNNNNNNNNTNNGNNNGGACGAAACACCGGGCGGCGGCGAGAGCGAAAGGTTTTAGAGCTAGA
AATAGCAAGTTAAAATAAGGCTAGTCCGTTATCAACTTGAAAAAGTGGCACCGAGTCGGTGCTTTTTTGA
ATTCGCTAGCTAGGTCTTGAAAGGGGTTGGGGTTGCGCCTTTTCCAAGGCAGCCCTGGGTTTGCGCAGGG
ACGCGGCTGCTCTGGGCGTGGTTCCGGGAAACGCAGCGGCGCCGACCCTGGGTCTCGCACATTCTTCACG
TCCGTTCGCAGCGTCACCCGGATCTTCGCCGCTACCCTTGTGGGCCCCCCGGCGACGCTTCCTGCTCCGC
CCCTAAGTCGGGAAGGTTCCTTGCGGTTCGCGGCGNGNCGGACGNGACAAACNGAANCCGCACGTCTCAC
TANNACCCNNNNNNACNGACAGCNNCNNNGANNNNNGNNNNNNNNCCNACCGNNATGGNNTGNGNNCNAN
NGNGGNTGCTCAGCANGNNNCGCCNANNNCANCGNNCNGNAANNNNCGGNGCGNNNGCCNANNNNNNNCN
NGNNNNNNNNTNANTNNNNNANNNNNANACNNNNNNNNNNNNNNANNTTNNNNNNNNCCNNNNNGNNNNN
NNNNGNNANNNACANNNNNNNNNNGTTNNNNNNTNNCNNNATGNNCNNNNNNNNNNNNAANNANNANTTT
TTTTNTNNATAGTTTTGNNNNNANNNNNCNNNNTNNNNNNNNNNNNNGNNNNNNNTAANNNNNNNNNNNN
NNNNNCNNNNNNNANNNCNNNCNNNNNNNNNNNNNNNNNNNNNNNNGTCNANNNNNANNGNNNNGGGNAN
NNNNNNNNTANCCNNNNTNNNANNNNNNNNNTNNCNNNNNNCNAAAAANNNANGANNTNNNNANAACNAN
NNNTNNTNNNNNNNNNTNNNNNNA
